Addgene plasmid #77229: PRKD1 gRNA (BRDN0001162316)
Purpose: 3rd generation lentiviral gRNA plasmid targeting human PRKD1
Depositing lab: John Doench & David Root. Depositing organization: Broad Institute. Publication: Optimized sgRNA design to maximize activity and minimize off-target effects of CRISPR-Cas9. Doench JG, Fusi N, Sullender M, Hegde M, Vaimberg EW, Donovan KF, Smith I, Tothova Z, Wilen C, Orchard R, Virgin HW, Listgarten J, Root DE. Nat Biotechnol. 2016 Jan 18. doi: 10.1038/nbt.3437. PubMed 26780180.
Backbone
  Vector backbone: lentiGuide-Puro
  Backbone manufacturer: Zhang Lab (Addgene plasmid # 52963)
  Vector type: Mammalian Expression, Lentiviral, CRISPR
  Selectable markers: Puromycin
Growth in bacteria
  Bacterial resistance: Ampicillin, 100 μg/mL
  Growth temperature: 37°C
  Growth strain: DH5alpha
  Copy number: High Copy
Gene/Insert
  Gene/Insert name: PRKD1 (alt names: PRKD1; NM_002742.2)
  gRNA/shRNA sequence: CAATGGAGCAAGCCATCTCG
  Species: H. sapiens (human)
  Entrez Gene: PRKD1 (a.k.a. CHDED, PKC-MU, PKCM, PKD, PRKCM)
  Promoter: hU6
  Cloning method: Unknown
  Sequencing primers: 5′ U6-F; 3′ pS2-R
Terms and licenses: Academic/Nonprofit Terms; Industry Terms: Not Available to Industry
Depositor comments: The gRNA was designed to target the following Genbank reference sequence(s): NM_002742.2. Note that this plasmid does NOT contain Cas9. It should be used in conjunction with lentiCas9-Blast (Addgene #52962) or otherwise with cell lines already expressing Cas9. Browse the full kinome gRNA library at http://www.addgene.org/pooled-library/broadgpp-human-kinome/ or visit http://www.broadinstitute.org/rnai/public/ for detailed protocols and information.
How to cite: PRKD1 gRNA (BRDN0001162316) was a gift from John Doench & David Root (Addgene plasmid # 77229 ; http://n2t.net/addgene:77229 ; RRID:Addgene_77229)
