[The description below was written by a language model from this plasmid's Addgene catalogue record and pLannotate feature annotations shown in this document.]
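Description:
PRKD1 gRNA (BRDN0001162316) is a third-generation lentiviral single-guide RNA plasmid built on the lentiGuide-Puro backbone and designed to direct Streptococcus pyogenes Cas9 to the human PRKD1 gene (protein kinase D1, also known as PKC-mu), with the guide designed against the NM_002742.2 reference transcript. It is maintained in E. coli as a high-copy plasmid through a ColE1/pUC-type origin and ampicillin resistance (bla). The backbone also carries an f1 origin, an SV40 origin and poly(A) signal, and remnants of lac and phage T7/T3 promoter elements.

The viral cassette is transcribed in packaging cells from an RSV promoter fused to a truncated HIV-1 5' LTR, which makes genome production Tat-independent. It continues through the Ψ packaging signal with a partial gag fragment, the Rev response element for Rev-dependent nuclear export, and a cPPT/CTS, and ends in a self-inactivating ΔU3 3' LTR. Within this unit, a human U6 RNA polymerase III promoter drives the PRKD1-specific spacer joined to the SpCas9 gRNA scaffold. A separate EF-1α promoter, with its intron A, expresses puromycin N-acetyltransferase for selection of transduced mammalian cells, and a WPRE follows it to enhance transcript expression.

The plasmid does not encode Cas9, so it must be paired with a separate Cas9 vector such as lentiCas9-Blast or used in cells that already express the nuclease. It belongs to a human kinome gRNA collection associated with work on optimised sgRNA design. It is typically used to generate PRKD1 knockout cells by stable lentiviral delivery.
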