Features (pLannotate 1.2.2; 29 found; start..end, strand, type, name):
     14..80      +  CDS            small t antigen (fragment): SV40 (simian virus 40) small t antigen
    106..317     +  promoter       EF-1α core promoter: core promoter for human elongation factor EF-1α
    318..1256    +  intron         EF-1α intron A: intron upstream of the start codon of human EF-1α
   1278..1877    +  CDS            PuroR (fragment): puromycin N-acetyltransferase; pac from Streptomyces; confers resistance to puromycin
   1893..2481    +  misc_feature   WPRE: woodchuck hepatitis virus posttranscriptional regulatory element
   2532..2551    +  misc_feature   cPPT/CTS (fragment): central polypurine tract and central termination sequence of HIV-1
   2553..2786    +  LTR            3' LTR (ΔU3): self-inactivating 3' long terminal repeat (LTR) from HIV-1
   2864..2985    +  polyA_signal   SV40 poly(A) signal: SV40 polyadenylation signal
   3025..3160    +  rep_origin     SV40 ori: SV40 origin of replication
   3181..3199    -  promoter       T7 promoter: promoter for bacteriophage T7 RNA polymerase
   3207..3362    +  CDS            lacZα (fragment): LacZα fragment of β-galactosidase; lacZ fragment
   3367..3795    +  rep_origin     f1 ori (sequence partly withheld): f1 bacteriophage origin of replication; arrow indicates direction of (+) strand synthesis
   3848..3952    +  promoter       AmpR promoter: bla
   3953..4813    +  CDS            AmpR: β-lactamase; bla; confers resistance to ampicillin, carbenicillin, and related antibiotics
   4984..5572    +  rep_origin     ori: high-copy-number ColE1/pMB1/pBR322/pUC origin of replication
   5755..5847    +  CDS            lacI (fragment): lac repressor; lacI; The lac repressor binds to the lac operator to inhibit transcription in E. coli. This inhibition can be relieved by adding lactose or isopropyl-β-D-thiogalactopyranoside (IPTG).
   5860..5881    +  protein_bind   CAP binding site: CAP binding activates transcription in the presence of cAMP. E. coli catabolite activator protein
   5896..5926    +  promoter       lac promoter: promoter for the E. coli lac operon
   5934..5950    +  protein_bind   lac operator: The lac repressor binds to the lac operator to inhibit transcription in E. coli. This inhibition can be relieved by adding lactose or isopropyl-β-D-thiogalactopyranoside (IPTG). lac repressor encoded by lacI
   5995..6013    +  promoter       T3 promoter: promoter for bacteriophage T3 RNA polymerase
   6041..6267    +  promoter       RSV promoter: Rous sarcoma virus enhancer/promoter
   6268..6448    +  LTR            5' LTR (truncated): truncated 5' long terminal repeat (LTR) from HIV-1
   6495..6620    +  misc_feature   HIV-1 Ψ: packaging signal of human immunodeficiency virus type 1
   6604..6967    +  CDS            HIV-1 gag (fragment): gag protein from human immunodeficiency virus 1; gag
   7113..7346    +  misc_feature   RRE: The Rev response element (RRE) of HIV-1 allows for Rev-dependent mRNA export from the nucleus to the cytoplasm.
   7723..7749    +  CDS            Rev (fragment): human immunodeficiency virus 1 (HIV-1) Rev protein; rev; enhances nuclear export of unspliced and incompletely spliced viral mRNAs
   7753..7993    +  promoter       U6 promoter: RNA polymerase III promoter for human U6 snRNA
   8023..8098    +  misc_RNA       gRNA scaffold: guide RNA scaffold for the Streptococcus pyogenes CRISPR/Cas9 system
   8154..8271    +  misc_feature   cPPT/CTS: central polypurine tract and central termination sequence of HIV-1
>Addgene plasmid #77229 | PRKD1 gRNA (BRDN0001162316) | addgene full sequence | sequence record 187360 | Addgene Assembled Sequence
CCCGGGTGCAAAGATGGATAAAGTTTTAAACAGAGAGGAATCTTTGCAGCTAATGGACCTTCTAGGTCTT
GAAAGGAGTGGGAATTGGCTCCGGTGCCCGTCAGTGGGCAGAGCGCACATCGCCCACAGTCCCCGAGAAG
TTGGGGGGAGGGGTCGGCAATTGATCCGGTGCCTAGAGAAGGTGGCGCGGGGTAAACTGGGAAAGTGATG
TCGTGTACTGGCTCCGCCTTTTTCCCGAGGGTGGGGGAGAACCGTATATAAGTGCAGTAGTCGCCGTGAA
CGTTCTTTTTCGCAACGGGTTTGCCGCCAGAACACAGGTAAGTGCCGTGTGTGGTTCCCGCGGGCCTGGC
CTCTTTACGGGTTATGGCCCTTGCGTGCCTTGAATTACTTCCACCTGGCTGCAGTACGTGATTCTTGATC
CCGAGCTTCGGGTTGGAAGTGGGTGGGAGAGTTCGAGGCCTTGCGCTTAAGGAGCCCCTTCGCCTCGTGC
TTGAGTTGAGGCCTGGCCTGGGCGCTGGGGCCGCCGCGTGCGAATCTGGTGGCACCTTCGCGCCTGTCTC
GCTGCTTTCGATAAGTCTCTAGCCATTTAAAATTTTTGATGACCTGCTGCGACGCTTTTTTTCTGGCAAG
ATAGTCTTGTAAATGCGGGCCAAGATCTGCACACTGGTATTTCGGTTTTTGGGGCCGCGGGCGGCGACGG
GGCCCGTGCGTCCCAGCGCACATGTTCGGCGAGGCGGGGCCTGCGAGCGCGGCCACCGAGAATCGGACGG
GGGTAGTCTCAAGCTGGCCGGCCTGCTCTGGTGCCTGGCCTCGCGCCGCCGTGTATCGCCCCGCCCTGGG
CGGCAAGGCTGGCCCGGTCGGCACCAGTTGCGTGAGCGGAAAGATGGCCGCTTCCCGGCCCTGCTGCAGG
GAGCTCAAAATGGAGGACGCGGCGCTCGGGAGAGCGGGCGGGTGAGTCACCCACACAAAGGAAAAGGGCC
TTTCCGTCCTCAGCCGTCGCTTCATGTGACTCCACGGAGTACCGGGCGCCGTCCAGGCACCTCGATTAGT
TCTCGAGCTTTTGGAGTACGTCGTCTTTAGGTTGGGGGGAGGGGTTTTATGCGATGGAGTTTCCCCACAC
TGAGTGGGTGGAGACTGAAGTTAGGCCAGCTTGGCACTTGATGTAATTCTCCTTGGAATTTGCCCTTTTT
GAGTTTGGATCTTGGTTCATTCTCAAGCCTCAGACAGTGGTTCAAAGTTTTTTTCTTCCATTTCAGGTGT
CGTGACGTACGGCCACCATGACCGAGTACAAGCCCACGGTGCGCCTCGCCACCCGCGACGACGTCCCCAG
GGCCGTACGCACCCTCGCCGCCGCGTTCGCCGACTACCCCGCCACGCGCCACACCGTCGATCCGGACCGC
CACATCGAGCGGGTCACCGAGCTGCAAGAACTCTTCCTCACGCGCGTCGGGCTCGACATCGGCAAGGTGT
GGGTCGCGGACGACGGCGCCGCCGTGGCGGTCTGGACCACGCCGGAGAGCGTCGAAGCGGGGGCGGTGTT
CGCCGAGATCGGCCCGCGCATGGCCGAGTTGAGCGGTTCCCGGCTGGCCGCGCAGCAACAGATGGAAGGC
CTCCTGGCGCCGCACCGGCCCAAGGAGCCCGCGTGGTTCCTGGCCACCGTCGGAGTCTCGCCCGACCACC
AGGGCAAGGGTCTGGGCAGCGCCGTCGTGCTCCCCGGAGTGGAGGCGGCCGAGCGCGCCGGGGTGCCCGC
CTTCCTGGAGACCTCCGCGCCCCGCAACCTCCCCTTCTACGAGCGGCTCGGCTTCACCGTCACCGCCGAC
GTCGAGGTGCCCGAAGGACCGCGCACCTGGTGCATGACCCGCAAGCCCGGTGCCTGAACGCGTTAAGTCG
ACAATCAACCTCTGGATTACAAAATTTGTGAAAGATTGACTGGTATTCTTAACTATGTTGCTCCTTTTAC
GCTATGTGGATACGCTGCTTTAATGCCTTTGTATCATGCTATTGCTTCCCGTATGGCTTTCATTTTCTCC
TCCTTGTATAAATCCTGGTTGCTGTCTCTTTATGAGGAGTTGTGGCCCGTTGTCAGGCAACGTGGCGTGG
TGTGCACTGTGTTTGCTGACGCAACCCCCACTGGTTGGGGCATTGCCACCACCTGTCAGCTCCTTTCCGG
GACTTTCGCTTTCCCCCTCCCTATTGCCACGGCGGAACTCATCGCCGCCTGCCTTGCCCGCTGCTGGACA
GGGGCTCGGCTGTTGGGCACTGACAATTCCGTGGTGTTGTCGGGGAAATCATCGTCCTTTCCTTGGCTGC
TCGCCTGTGTTGCCACCTGGATTCTGCGCGGGACGTCCTTCTGCTACGTCCCTTCGGCCCTCAATCCAGC
GGACCTTCCTTCCCGCGGCCTGCTGCCGGCTCTGCGGCCTCTTCCGCGTCTTCGCCTTCGCCCTCAGACG
AGTCGGATCTCCCTTTGGGCCGCCTCCCCGCGTCGACTTTAAGACCAATGACTTACAAGGCAGCTGTAGA
TCTTAGCCACTTTTTAAAAGAAAAGGGGGGACTGGAAGGGCTAATTCACTCCCAACGAAGACAAGATCTG
CTTTTTGCTTGTACTGGGTCTCTCTGGTTAGACCAGATCTGAGCCTGGGAGCTCTCTGGCTAACTAGGGA
ACCCACTGCTTAAGCCTCAATAAAGCTTGCCTTGAGTGCTTCAAGTAGTGTGTGCCCGTCTGTTGTGTGA
CTCTGGTAACTAGAGATCCCTCAGACCCTTTTAGTCAGTGTGGAAAATCTCTAGCAGTACGTATAGTAGT
TCATGTCATCTTATTATTCAGTATTTATAACTTGCAAAGAAATGAATATCAGAGAGTGAGAGGAACTTGT
TTATTGCAGCTTATAATGGTTACAAATAAAGCAATAGCATCACAAATTTCACAAATAAAGCATTTTTTTC
ACTGCATTCTAGTTGTGGTTTGTCCAAACTCATCAATGTATCTTATCATGTCTGGCTCTAGCTATCCCGC
CCCTAACTCCGCCCATCCCGCCCCTAACTCCGCCCAGTTCCGCCCATTCTCCGCCCCATGGCTGACTAAT
TTTTTTTATTTATGCAGAGGCCGAGGCCGCCTCGGCCTCTGAGCTATTCCAGAAGTAGTGAGGAGGCTTT
TTTGGAGGCCTAGGGACGTACCCAATTCGCCCTATAGTGAGTCGTATTACGCGCGCTCACTGGCCGTCGT
TTTACAACGTCGTGACTGGGAAAACCCTGGCGTTACCCAACTTAATCGCCTTGCAGCACATCCCCCTTTC
GCCAGCTGGCGTAATAGCGAAGAGGCCCGCACCGATCGCCCTTCCCAACAGTTGCGCAGCCTGAATGGCG
AATGGG
[124 nt withheld, positions 3367-3490]
C
[91 nt withheld, positions 3492-3582]
A
[49 nt withheld, positions 3584-3632]
CCTTTGACGTTGGAGTCCACGTTCTTT
[37 nt withheld, positions 3660-3696]
ACCCTATCTCGGTCTATTCTTTTGATTTATAAGGGATTTTGCCGATTTCGGCCTATTGGTTAAAAAATGA
GCTGATTTAACAAAAATTTAACGCGAATTTTAACAAAATATTAACGCTTACAATTTAGGTGGCACTTTTC
GGGGAAATGTGCGCGGAACCCCTATTTGTTTATTTTTCTAAATACATTCAAATATGTATCCGCTCATGAG
ACAATAACCCTGATAAATGCTTCAATAATATTGAAAAAGGAAGAGTATGAGTATTCAACATTTCCGTGTC
GCCCTTATTCCCTTTTTTGCGGCATTTTGCCTTCCTGTTTTTGCTCACCCAGAAACGCTGGTGAAAGTAA
AAGATGCTGAAGATCAGTTGGGTGCACGAGTGGGTTACATCGAACTGGATCTCAACAGCGGTAAGATCCT
TGAGAGTTTTCGCCCCGAAGAACGTTTTCCAATGATGAGCACTTTTAAAGTTCTGCTATGTGGCGCGGTA
TTATCCCGTATTGACGCCGGGCAAGAGCAACTCGGTCGCCGCATACACTATTCTCAGAATGACTTGGTTG
AGTACTCACCAGTCACAGAAAAGCATCTTACGGATGGCATGACAGTAAGAGAATTATGCAGTGCTGCCAT
AACCATGAGTGATAACACTGCGGCCAACTTACTTCTGACAACGATCGGAGGACCGAAGGAGCTAACCGCT
TTTTTGCACAACATGGGGGATCATGTAACTCGCCTTGATCGTTGGGAACCGGAGCTGAATGAAGCCATAC
CAAACGACGAGCGTGACACCACGATGCCTGTAGCAATGGCAACAACGTTGCGCAAACTATTAACTGGCGA
ACTACTTACTCTAGCTTCCCGGCAACAATTAATAGACTGGATGGAGGCGGATAAAGTTGCAGGACCACTT
CTGCGCTCGGCCCTTCCGGCTGGCTGGTTTATTGCTGATAAATCTGGAGCCGGTGAGCGTGGGTCTCGCG
GTATCATTGCAGCACTGGGGCCAGATGGTAAGCCCTCCCGTATCGTAGTTATCTACACGACGGGGAGTCA
GGCAACTATGGATGAACGAAATAGACAGATCGCTGAGATAGGTGCCTCACTGATTAAGCATTGGTAACTG
TCAGACCAAGTTTACTCATATATACTTTAGATTGATTTAAAACTTCATTTTTAATTTAAAAGGATCTAGG
TGAAGATCCTTTTTGATAATCTCATGACCAAAATCCCTTAACGTGAGTTTTCGTTCCACTGAGCGTCAGA
CCCCGTAGAAAAGATCAAAGGATCTTCTTGAGATCCTTTTTTTCTGCGCGTAATCTGCTGCTTGCAAACA
AAAAAACCACCGCTACCAGCGGTGGTTTGTTTGCCGGATCAAGAGCTACCAACTCTTTTTCCGAAGGTAA
CTGGCTTCAGCAGAGCGCAGATACCAAATACTGTTCTTCTAGTGTAGCCGTAGTTAGGCCACCACTTCAA
GAACTCTGTAGCACCGCCTACATACCTCGCTCTGCTAATCCTGTTACCAGTGGCTGCTGCCAGTGGCGAT
AAGTCGTGTCTTACCGGGTTGGACTCAAGACGATAGTTACCGGATAAGGCGCAGCGGTCGGGCTGAACGG
GGGGTTCGTGCACACAGCCCAGCTTGGAGCGAACGACCTACACCGAACTGAGATACCTACAGCGTGAGCT
ATGAGAAAGCGCCACGCTTCCCGAAGGGAGAAAGGCGGACAGGTATCCGGTAAGCGGCAGGGTCGGAACA
GGAGAGCGCACGAGGGAGCTTCCAGGGGGAAACGCCTGGTATCTTTATAGTCCTGTCGGGTTTCGCCACC
TCTGACTTGAGCGTCGATTTTTGTGATGCTCGTCAGGGGGGCGGAGCCTATGGAAAAACGCCAGCAACGC
GGCCTTTTTACGGTTCCTGGCCTTTTGCTGGCCTTTTGCTCACATGTTCTTTCCTGCGTTATCCCCTGAT
TCTGTGGATAACCGTATTACCGCCTTTGAGTGAGCTGATACCGCTCGCCGCAGCCGAACGACCGAGCGCA
GCGAGTCAGTGAGCGAGGAAGCGGAAGAGCGCCCAATACGCAAACCGCCTCTCCCCGCGCGTTGGCCGAT
TCATTAATGCAGCTGGCACGACAGGTTTCCCGACTGGAAAGCGGGCAGTGAGCGCAACGCAATTAATGTG
AGTTAGCTCACTCATTAGGCACCCCAGGCTTTACACTTTATGCTTCCGGCTCGTATGTTGTGTGGAATTG
TGAGCGGATAACAATTTCACACAGGAAACAGCTATGACCATGATTACGCCAAGCGCGCAATTAACCCTCA
CTAAAGGGAACAAAAGCTGGAGCTGCAAGCTTAATGTAGTCTTATGCAATACTCTTGTAGTCTTGCAACA
TGGTAACGATGAGTTAGCAACATGCCTTACAAGGAGAGAAAAAGCACCGTGCATGCCGATTGGTGGAAGT
AAGGTGGTACGATCGTGCCTTATTAGGAAGGCAACAGACGGGTCTGACATGGATTGGACGAACCACTGAA
TTGCCGCATTGCAGAGATATTGTATTTAAGTGCCTAGCTCGATACATAAACGGGTCTCTCTGGTTAGACC
AGATCTGAGCCTGGGAGCTCTCTGGCTAACTAGGGAACCCACTGCTTAAGCCTCAATAAAGCTTGCCTTG
AGTGCTTCAAGTAGTGTGTGCCCGTCTGTTGTGTGACTCTGGTAACTAGAGATCCCTCAGACCCTTTTAG
TCAGTGTGGAAAATCTCTAGCAGTGGCGCCCGAACAGGGACTTGAAAGCGAAAGGGAAACCAGAGGAGCT
CTCTCGACGCAGGACTCGGCTTGCTGAAGCGCGCACGGCAAGAGGCGAGGGGCGGCGACTGGTGAGTACG
CCAAAAATTTTGACTAGCGGAGGCTAGAAGGAGAGAGATGGGTGCGAGAGCGTCAGTATTAAGCGGGGGA
GAATTAGATCGCGATGGGAAAAAATTCGGTTAAGGCCAGGGGGAAAGAAAAAATATAAATTAAAACATAT
AGTATGGGCAAGCAGGGAGCTAGAACGATTCGCAGTTAATCCTGGCCTGTTAGAAACATCAGAAGGCTGT
AGACAAATACTGGGACAGCTACAACCATCCCTTCAGACAGGATCAGAAGAACTTAGATCATTATATAATA
CAGTAGCAACCCTCTATTGTGTGCATCAAAGGATAGAGATAAAAGACACCAAGGAAGCTTTAGACAAGAT
AGAGGAAGAGCAAAACAAAAGTAAGACCACCGCACAGCAAGCGGCCGCTGATCTTCAGACCTGGAGGAGG
AGATATGAGGGACAATTGGAGAAGTGAATTATATAAATATAAAGTAGTAAAAATTGAACCATTAGGAGTA
GCACCCACCAAGGCAAAGAGAAGAGTGGTGCAGAGAGAAAAAAGAGCAGTGGGAATAGGAGCTTTGTTCC
TTGGGTTCTTGGGAGCAGCAGGAAGCACTATGGGCGCAGCGTCAATGACGCTGACGGTACAGGCCAGACA
ATTATTGTCTGGTATAGTGCAGCAGCAGAACAATTTGCTGAGGGCTATTGAGGCGCAACAGCATCTGTTG
CAACTCACAGTCTGGGGCATCAAGCAGCTCCAGGCAAGAATCCTGGCTGTGGAAAGATACCTAAAGGATC
AACAGCTCCTGGGGATTTGGGGTTGCTCTGGAAAACTCATTTGCACCACTGCTGTGCCTTGGAATGCTAG
TTGGAGTAATAAATCTCTGGAACAGATTTGGAATCACACGACCTGGATGGAGTGGGACAGAGAAATTAAC
AATTACACAAGCTTAATACACTCCTTAATTGAAGAATCGCAAAACCAGCAAGAAAAGAATGAACAAGAAT
TATTGGAATTAGATAAATGGGCAAGTTTGTGGAATTGGTTTAACATAACAAATTGGCTGTGGTATATAAA
ATTATTCATAATGATAGTAGGAGGCTTGGTAGGTTTAAGAATAGTTTTTGCTGTACTTTCTATAGTGAAT
AGAGTTAGGCAGGGATATTCACCATTATCGTTTCAGACCCACCTCCCAACCCCGAGGGGACCCAGAGAGG
GCCTATTTCCCATGATTCCTTCATATTTGCATATACGATACAAGGCTGTTAGAGAGATAATTAGAATTAA
TTTGACTGTAAACACAAAGATATTAGTACAAAATACGTGACGTAGAAAGTAATAATTTCTTGGGTAGTTT
GCAGTTTTAAAATTATGTTTTAAAATGGACTATCATATGCTTACCGTAACTTGAAAGTATTTCGATTTCT
TGGCTTTATATATCTTGTGGAAAGGACGAAACACCGCAATGGAGCAAGCCATCTCGGTTTTAGAGCTAGA
AATAGCAAGTTAAAATAAGGCTAGTCCGTTATCAACTTGAAAAAGTGGCACCGAGTCGGTGCTTTTTTAA
GCTTGGCGTAACTAGATCTTGAGACAAATGGCAGTATTCATCCACAATTTTAAAAGAAAAGGGGGGATTG
GGGGGTACAGTGCAGGGGAAAGAATAGTAGACATAATAGCAACAGACATACAAACTAAAGAATTACAAAA
ACAAATTACAAAAATTCAAAATTTTCGGGTTTATTACAGGGACAGCAGAGATCCACTTTGGCGCCGGCTC
GAGGGGG
