>Addgene plasmid #77229 | PRKD1 gRNA (BRDN0001162316) | depositor partial sequence | sequence record 144689 | Target Sequence
CAATGGAGCAAGCCATCTCG
