>Addgene plasmid #77229 | PRKD1 gRNA (BRDN0001162316) | addgene partial sequence | sequence record 187359 | hU6-F
TAGAAAGTAATAATTTCTTGGGTAGTTTGCAGTTTTAAAATTATGTTTTAAAATGGACTATCATATGCTT
ACCGTAACTTGAAAGTATTTCGATTTCTTGGCTTTATATATCTTGTGGAAAGGACGAAACACCGCAATGG
AGCAAGCCATCTCGGTTTTAGAGCTAGAAATAGCAAGTTAAAATAAGGCTAGTCCGTTATCAACTTGAAA
AAGTGGCACCGAGTCGGTGCTTTTTTAAGCTTGGCGTAACTAGATCTTGAGACAAATGGCAGTATTCATC
CACAATTTTAAAAGAAAAGGGGGGATTGGGGGGTACAGTGCAGGGGAAAGAATAGTAGACATAATAGCAA
CAGACATACAAACTAAAGAATTACAAAAACAAATTACAAAAATTCAAAATTTTCGGGTTTATTACAGGGA
CAGCAGAGATCCACTTTGGCGCCGGCTCGAGGGGGCCCGGGTGCAAAGATGGATAAAGTTTTAAACAGAG
AGGAATCTTTGCAGCTAATGGACCTTCTAGGTCTTGAAAGGAGTGGGAATTGGCTCCGGTGCCCGTCAGT
GGGCAGAGCG
